Addgene plasmid #108762: pBW2285_pCAG-PV1-FKBP-L1-FlpO-397C-NLS-BGHpA
Purpose: Expresses aa397 to C-terminus of Flp recombinase fused to FKBP CID
Depositing lab: Wilson Wong. Depositing organization: Boston University Main Campus. Publication: High-performance chemical- and light-inducible recombinases in mammalian cells and mice. Weinberg BH, Cho JH, Agarwal Y, Pham NTH, Caraballo LD, Walkosz M, Ortega C, Trexler M, Tague N, Law B, Benman WKJ, Letendre J, Beal J, Wong WW. Nat Commun. 2019 Oct 24;10(1):4845. doi: 10.1038/s41467-019-12800-7. PubMed 31649244.
Backbone
  Vector backbone: pCAGGS
  Vector type: Mammalian Expression, Cre/Lox, Synthetic Biology
Growth in bacteria
  Bacterial resistance: Ampicillin, 100 μg/mL
  Growth temperature: 37°C
  Growth strain: NEB Stable
  Copy number: High Copy
Gene/Insert
  Gene/Insert name: Flp recombinase fragment aa397 to C-terminus
  Species: Synthetic
  Promoter: pCAG
  Tag / fusion protein: FKBP (N terminal on insert); NLS (C terminal on insert)
  Cloning method: Restriction Enzyme; 5′ cloning site KpnI (not destroyed); 3′ cloning site EcoRI (not destroyed)
Terms and licenses: Academic/Nonprofit Terms; Industry Terms: Not Available to Industry
Depositor comments: Please visit https://www.biorxiv.org/content/10.1101/747121v1 for bioRxiv preprint.
How to cite: pBW2285_pCAG-PV1-FKBP-L1-FlpO-397C-NLS-BGHpA was a gift from Wilson Wong (Addgene plasmid # 108762 ; http://n2t.net/addgene:108762 ; RRID:Addgene_108762)
