[The description below was written by a language model from this plasmid's Addgene catalogue record and pLannotate feature annotations shown in this document.]
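Description:
pBW2285_pCAG-PV1-FKBP-L1-FlpO-397C-NLS-BGHpA is a 5.7 kb mammalian expression plasmid built on the pCAGGS backbone that encodes one half of a chemically inducible split Flp recombinase. It is maintained in E. coli through a high-copy ColE1/pUC-type origin and selected with ampicillin via the β-lactamase gene. The backbone also retains lac promoter/operator remnants, an SV40 origin with an SV40 poly(A) signal, and the residual rabbit β-globin sequence and poly(A) signal typical of pCAGGS, which lie downstream of the expression cassette.

Expression is driven by the CAG promoter, annotated here as the CMV immediate-early enhancer, the chicken β-actin promoter and the chimeric β-actin/β-globin intron, which together give strong constitutive transcription in most mammalian cell types. The open reading frame places an FKBP chemically induced dimerization domain at the N terminus, followed (per the construct name) by a linker, the short C-terminal fragment of codon-optimized FlpO from residue 397 to the end, and a C-terminal nuclear localization signal. Transcription terminates at the bovine growth hormone poly(A) signal. The automated annotation labels the FKBP region as DmrB, the F36V variant of FKBP12, whereas the catalogue entry says only FKBP, so the exact variant should be checked against the sequence. The "PV1" element in the name is not explained in the record.

On its own this fragment should be inactive. It is designed to be co-expressed with a complementary N-terminal FlpO fragment fused to a partner dimerization domain, which is not specified in the record, so that a small-molecule dimerizer reconstitutes Flp activity at FRT sites. This allows drug-gated recombination in mammalian synthetic biology and genetic circuit applications.
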