Features (pLannotate 1.2.2; 20 found; start..end, strand, type, name):
     46..62      -  protein_bind   lac operator: The lac repressor binds to the lac operator to inhibit transcription in E. coli. This inhibition can be relieved by adding lactose or isopropyl-β-D-thiogalactopyranoside (IPTG). lac repressor encoded by lacI
     70..100     -  promoter       lac promoter: promoter for the E. coli lac operon
    115..136     -  protein_bind   CAP binding site: CAP binding activates transcription in the presence of cAMP. E. coli catabolite activator protein
    149..188     -  CDS            lacI (fragment): lac repressor; lacI; The lac repressor binds to the lac operator to inhibit transcription in E. coli. This inhibition can be relieved by adding lactose or isopropyl-β-D-thiogalactopyranoside (IPTG).
    195..217     +  promoter       SV40 promoter (fragment): SV40 enhancer and early promoter
    221..355     +  rep_origin     SV40 ori: SV40 origin of replication
    375..509     +  polyA_signal   SV40 poly(A) signal: SV40 polyadenylation signal
    511..565     -  CDS            lacI (fragment): lac repressor; lacI; The lac repressor binds to the lac operator to inhibit transcription in E. coli. This inhibition can be relieved by adding lactose or isopropyl-β-D-thiogalactopyranoside (IPTG).
    748..1336    -  rep_origin     ori: high-copy-number ColE1/pMB1/pBR322/pUC origin of replication
   1507..2367    -  CDS            AmpR: β-lactamase; bla; confers resistance to ampicillin, carbenicillin, and related antibiotics
   2368..2472    -  promoter       AmpR promoter: bla
   2503..2882    +  enhancer       CMV enhancer: human cytomegalovirus immediate early enhancer
   2884..3159    +  promoter       chicken β-actin promoter: No description available
   3160..4175    +  intron         chimeric intron: chimera between introns from chicken β-actin and rabbit β-globin
   4319..4639    +  CDS            DmrB: F36V mutant of FK506-binding protein FKBP12 binds synthetic ligands that do not bind wild-type FKBP
   4681..4762    +  CDS            FLPo (fragment): nuclear-targeted site-specific recombinase FLPo is a mouse codon-optimized fusion between the SV40 nuclear localization signal and a thermostable version of the Saccharomyces cerevisiae site-specific recombinase FLP. Recombination occurs at FRT sequences.
   4793..5017    +  polyA_signal   bGH poly(A) signal: bovine growth hormone polyadenylation signal
   5021..5042    +  promoter       SV40 promoter (fragment): SV40 enhancer and early promoter
   5180..5251    +  CDS            HBB (fragment): HBB_PONPY - Experimental evidence at transcript level: Swiss-Prot protein existence level 2. Involved in oxygen transport from the lung to the various peripheral tissues. From Pongo pygmaeus (Bornean orangutan).
   5322..5377    +  polyA_signal   β-globin poly(A) signal: rabbit β-globin polyadenylation signal (Gil and Proudfoot, 1987)
>Addgene plasmid #108762 | pBW2285_pCAG-PV1-FKBP-L1-FlpO-397C-NLS-BGHpA | depositor full sequence | sequence record 205043 | Full Sequence
CCCAAGCTTGGCGTAATCATGGTCATAGCTGTTTCCTGTGTGAAATTGTTATCCGCTCACAATTCCACAC
AACATACGAGCCGGAAGCATAAAGTGTAAAGCCTGGGGTGCCTAATGAGTGAGCTAACTCACATTAATTG
CGTTGCGCTCACTGCCCGCTTTCCAGTCGGGAAACCTGTCGTGCCAGCGGATCCGCATCTCAATTAGTCA
GCAACCATAGTCCCGCCCCTAACTCCGCCCAGTTCCGCCCATTCTCCGCCCCATGGCTGACTAATTTTTT
TTATTTATGCAGAGGCCGAGGCCGCCTCGGCCTCTGAGCTATTCCAGAAGTAGTGAGGAGGCTTTTTTGG
AGGCCTAGGCTTTTGCAAAAAGCTAACTTGTTTATTGCAGCTTATAATGGTTACAAATAAAGCAATAGCA
TCACAAATTTCACAAATAAAGCATTTTTTTCACTGCATTCTAGTTGTGGTTTGTCCAAACTCATCAATGT
ATCTTATCATGTCTGGATCCGCTGCATTAATGAATCGGCCAACGCGCGGGGAGAGGCGGTTTGCGTATTG
GGCGCTCTTCCGCTTCCTCGCTCACTGACTCGCTGCGCTCGGTCGTTCGGCTGCGGCGAGCGGTATCAGC
TCACTCAAAGGCGGTAATACGGTTATCCACAGAATCAGGGGATAACGCAGGAAAGAACATGTGAGCAAAA
GGCCAGCAAAAGGCCAGGAACCGTAAAAAGGCCGCGTTGCTGGCGTTTTTCCATAGGCTCCGCCCCCCTG
ACGAGCATCACAAAAATCGACGCTCAAGTCAGAGGTGGCGAAACCCGACAGGACTATAAAGATACCAGGC
GTTTCCCCCTGGAAGCTCCCTCGTGCGCTCTCCTGTTCCGACCCTGCCGCTTACCGGATACCTGTCCGCC
TTTCTCCCTTCGGGAAGCGTGGCGCTTTCTCATAGCTCACGCTGTAGGTATCTCAGTTCGGTGTAGGTCG
TTCGCTCCAAGCTGGGCTGTGTGCACGAACCCCCCGTTCAGCCCGACCGCTGCGCCTTATCCGGTAACTA
TCGTCTTGAGTCCAACCCGGTAAGACACGACTTATCGCCACTGGCAGCAGCCACTGGTAACAGGATTAGC
AGAGCGAGGTATGTAGGCGGTGCTACAGAGTTCTTGAAGTGGTGGCCTAACTACGGCTACACTAGAAGAA
CAGTATTTGGTATCTGCGCTCTGCTGAAGCCAGTTACCTTCGGAAAAAGAGTTGGTAGCTCTTGATCCGG
CAAACAAACCACCGCTGGTAGCGGTGGTTTTTTTGTTTGCAAGCAGCAGATTACGCGCAGAAAAAAAGGA
TCTCAAGAAGATCCTTTGATCTTTTCTACGGGGTCTGACGCTCAGTGGAACGAAAACTCACGTTAAGGGA
TTTTGGTCATGAGATTATCAAAAAGGATCTTCACCTAGATCCTTTTAAATTAAAAATGAAGTTTTAAATC
AATCTAAAGTATATATGAGTAAACTTGGTCTGACAGTTACCAATGCTTAATCAGTGAGGCACCTATCTCA
GCGATCTGTCTATTTCGTTCATCCATAGTTGCCTGACTCCCCGTCGTGTAGATAACTACGATACGGGAGG
GCTTACCATCTGGCCCCAGTGCTGCAATGATACCGCGAGACCCACGCTCACCGGCTCCAGATTTATCAGC
AATAAACCAGCCAGCCGGAAGGGCCGAGCGCAGAAGTGGTCCTGCAACTTTATCCGCCTCCATCCAGTCT
ATTAATTGTTGCCGGGAAGCTAGAGTAAGTAGTTCGCCAGTTAATAGTTTGCGCAACGTTGTTGCCATTG
CTACAGGCATCGTGGTGTCACGCTCGTCGTTTGGTATGGCTTCATTCAGCTCCGGTTCCCAACGATCAAG
GCGAGTTACATGATCCCCCATGTTGTGCAAAAAAGCGGTTAGCTCCTTCGGTCCTCCGATCGTTGTCAGA
AGTAAGTTGGCCGCAGTGTTATCACTCATGGTTATGGCAGCACTGCATAATTCTCTTACTGTCATGCCAT
CCGTAAGATGCTTTTCTGTGACTGGTGAGTACTCAACCAAGTCATTCTGAGAATAGTGTATGCGGCGACC
GAGTTGCTCTTGCCCGGCGTCAATACGGGATAATACCGCGCCACATAGCAGAACTTTAAAAGTGCTCATC
ATTGGAAAACGTTCTTCGGGGCGAAAACTCTCAAGGATCTTACCGCTGTTGAGATCCAGTTCGATGTAAC
CCACTCGTGCACCCAACTGATCTTCAGCATCTTTTACTTTCACCAGCGTTTCTGGGTGAGCAAAAACAGG
AAGGCAAAATGCCGCAAAAAAGGGAATAAGGGCGACACGGAAATGTTGAATACTCATACTCTTCCTTTTT
CAATATTATTGAAGCATTTATCAGGGTTATTGTCTCATGAGCGGATACATATTTGAATGTATTTAGAAAA
ATAAACAAATAGGGGTTCCGCGCACATTTCCCCGAAAAGTGCCACCTGGGTCGACATTGATTATTGACTA
GTTATTAATAGTAATCAATTACGGGGTCATTAGTTCATAGCCCATATATGGAGTTCCGCGTTACATAACT
TACGGTAAATGGCCCGCCTGGCTGACCGCCCAACGACCCCCGCCCATTGACGTCAATAATGACGTATGTT
CCCATAGTAACGCCAATAGGGACTTTCCATTGACGTCAATGGGTGGAGTATTTACGGTAAACTGCCCACT
TGGCAGTACATCAAGTGTATCATATGCCAAGTACGCCCCCTATTGACGTCAATGACGGTAAATGGCCCGC
CTGGCATTATGCCCAGTACATGACCTTATGGGACTTTCCTACTTGGCAGTACATCTACGTATTAGTCATC
GCTATTACCATGGTCGAGGTGAGCCCCACGTTCTGCTTCACTCTCCCCATCTCCCCCCCCTCCCCACCCC
CAATTTTGTATTTATTTATTTTTTAATTATTTTGTGCAGCGATGGGGGCGGGGGGGGGGGGGGCGCGCGC
CAGGCGGGGCGGGGCGGGGCGAGGGGCGGGGCGGGGCGAGGCGGAAAGGTGCGGCGGCAGCCAATCAGAG
CGGCGCGCTCCGAAAGTTTCCTTTTATGGCGAGGCGGCGGCGGCGGCGGCCCTATAAAAAGCGAAGCGCG
CGGCGGGCGGGAGTCGCTGCGTTGCCTTCGCCCCGTGCCCCGCTCCGCGCCGCCTCGCGCCGCCCGCCCC
GGCTCTGACTGACCGCGTTACTCCCACAGGTGAGCGGGCGGGACGGCCCTTCTCCTCCGGGCTGTAATTA
GCGCTTGGTTTAATGACGGCTCGTTTCTTTTCTGTGGCTGCGTGAAAGCCTTAAAGGGCTCCGGGAGGGC
CCTTTGTGCGGGGGGGAGCGGCTCGGGGGGTGCGTGCGTGTGTGTGTGCGTGGGGAGCGCCGCGTGCGGC
TCCGCGCTGCCCGGCGGCTGTGAGCGCTGCGGGCGCGGCGCGGGGCTTTGTGCGCTCCGCAGTGTGCGCG
AGGGGAGCGCGGCCGGGGGCGGTGCCCCGCGGTGCGGGGGGGGCTGCGAGGGGAACAAAGGCTGCGTGCG
GGGTGTGTGCGTGGGGGGGTGAGCAGGGGGTGTGGGCGCGGCGGTCGGGCTGTAACCCCCCCCTGCACCC
CCCTCCCCGAGTTGCTGAGCACGGCCCGGCTTCGGGTGCGGGGCTCCGTACGGGGCGTGGCGCGGGGCTC
GCCGTGCCGGGCGGGGGGTGGCGGCAGGTGGGGGTGCCGGGCGGGGCGGGGCCGCCTCGGGCCGGGGAGG
GCTCGGGGGAGGGGCGCGGCGGCCCCCGGAGCGCCGGCGGCTGTCGAGGCGCGGCGAGCCGCAGCCATTG
CCTTTTATGGTAATCGTGCGAGAGGGCGCAGGGACTTCCTTTGTCCCAAATCTGTGCGGAGCCGAAATCT
GGGAGGCGCCGCCGCACCCCCTCTAGCGGGCGCGGGGCGAAGCGGTGCGGCGCCGGCAGGAAGGAAATGG
GCGGGGAGGGCCTTCGTGCGTCGCCGCGCCGCCGTCCCCTTCTCCCTCTCCAGCCTCGGGGCTGTCCGCG
GGGGGACGGCTGCCTTCGGGGGGGACGGGGCAGGGCGGGGTTCGGCTTCTGGCGTGTGACCGGCGGCTCT
AGAGCCTCTGCTAACCATGTTCATGCCTTCTTCTTTTTCCTACAGCTCCTGGGCAACGTGCTGGTTATTG
TGCTGTCTCATCATTTTGGCAAAGAATTGATTAATTCGAGCGAAGGCGCGCCCATTACTCGCATCCATTC
TCAGGCTGTCTCGTCTCGTCTCGCACGCGTGCCGCCACCATGTCTAGAGGAGTGCAGGTGGAAACCATCT
CCCCAGGAGACGGGCGCACCTTCCCCAAGCGCGGCCAGACCTGCGTGGTGCACTACACCGGGATGCTTGA
AGATGGAAAGAAATTTGATTCCTCCCGGGACAGAAACAAGCCCTTTAAGTTTATGCTAGGCAAGCAGGAG
GTGATCCGAGGCTGGGAAGAAGGGGTTGCCCAGATGAGTGTGGGTCAGAGAGCCAAACTGACTATATCTC
CAGATTATGCCTATGGTGCCACTGGGCACCCAGGCATCATCCCACCACATGCCACTCTCGTCTTCGATGT
GGAGCTTCTAAAACTGGAATCCGGAGGGTCTGGCTCCGGATCAAGTGGTGGCAGCGGTACCAGCATCAGA
TACCCCGCCTGGAACGGCATCATCAGCCAGGAGGTGCTGGACTACCTGAGCAGCTACATCAACAGGCGGA
TCCCCAAGAAAAAGCGGAAGGTGTGAGAATTCCTGTGCCTTCTAGTTGCCAGCCATCTGTTGTTTGCCCC
TCCCCCGTGCCTTCCTTGACCCTGGAAGGTGCCACTCCCACTGTCCTTTCCTAATAAAATGAGGAAATTG
CATCGCATTGTCTGAGTAGGTGTCATTCTATTCTGGGGGGTGGGGTGGGGCAGGACAGCAAGGGGGAGGA
TTGGGAAGACAATAGCAGGCATGCTGGGGATGCGGTGGGCTCTATGGCTTCTGAGGCGGAAAGAACCAGC
TGGGGCTCTAGGGGGTATCCCCACGCGCCCTGTAGCGTGTACCGCTGGGAGTTCGTAGACGGAAACAAAC
GCAGAATCCAAGCGCGGCCGCCCAGGATACATAGATTACCACAACTCCGAGCCCTTCCACCGCTAGCGCA
CTCCTCAGGTGCAGGCTGCCTATCAGAAGGTGGTGGCTGGTGTGGCCAATGCCCTGGCTCACAAATACCA
CTGAGATCTTTTTCCCTCTGCCAAAAATTATGGGGACATCATGAAGCCCCTTGAGCATCTGACTTCTGGC
TAATAAAGGAAATTTATTTTCATTGCAATAGTGTGTTGGAATTTTTTGTGTCTCTCACTCGGAAGGACAT
ATGGGAGGGCAAATCATTTAAAACATCAGAATGAGTATTTGGTTTAGAGTTTGGCAACATATGCCCATAT
GCTGGCTGCCATGAACAAAGGTTGGCTATAAAGAGGTCATCAGTATATGAAACAGCCCCCTGCTGTCCAT
TCCTTATTCCATAGAAAAGCCTTGACTTGAGGTTAGATTTTTTTTATATTTTGTTTTGTGTTATTTTTTT
CTTTAACATCCCTAAAATTTTCCTTACATGTTTTACTAGCCAGATTTTTCCTCCTCTCCTGACTACTCCC
AGTCATAGCTGTCCCTCTTCTCTTATGGAGATCCCTCGACCTGCAG
