>Addgene plasmid #108762 | pBW2285_pCAG-PV1-FKBP-L1-FlpO-397C-NLS-BGHpA | addgene partial sequence | sequence record 216982 | Addgene Partial NGS Result
TGCACCCCCCTCCCCGAGTTGCTGAGCACGGCCCGGCTTCGGGTGCGGGGCTCCGTACGGGGCGTGGCGC
GGGGCTCGCCGTGCCGGGCGGGGGGTGGCGGCAGGTGGGGGTGCCGGGCGGGGCGGGGCCGCCTCGGGCC
GGGGAGGGCTCGGGGGAGGGGCGCGGCGGCCCCCGGAGCGCCGGCGGCTGTCGAGGCGCGGCGAGCCGCA
GCCATTGCCTTTTATGGTAATCGTGCGAGAGGGCGCAGGGACTTCCTTTGTCCCAAATCTGTGCGGAGCC
GAAATCTGGGAGGCGCCGCCGCACCCCCTCTAGCGGGCGCGGGGCGAAGCGGTGCGGCGCCGGCAGGAAG
GAAATGGGCGGGGAGGGCCTTCGTGCGTCGCCGCGCCGCCGTCCCCTTCTCCCTCTCCAGCCTCGGGGCT
GTCCGCGGGGGGACGGCTGCCTTCGGGGGGGACGGGGCAGGGCGGGGTTCGGCTTCTGGCGTGTGACCGG
CGGCTCTAGAGCCTCTGCTAACCATGTTCATGCCTTCTTCTTTTTCCTACAGCTCCTGGGCAACGTGCTG
GTTATTGTGCTGTCTCATCATTTTGGCAAAGAATTGATTAATTCGAGCGAAGGCGCGCCCATTACTCGCA
TCCATTCTCAGGCTGTCTCGTCTCGTCTCGCACGCGTGCCGCCACCATGTCTAGAGGAGTGCAGGTGGAA
ACCATCTCCCCAGGAGACGGGCGCACCTTCCCCAAGCGCGGCCAGACCTGCGTGGTGCACTACACCGGGA
TGCTTGAAGATGGAAAGAAATTTGATTCCTCCCGGGACAGAAACAAGCCCTTTAAGTTTATGCTAGGCAA
GCAGGAGGTGATCCGAGGCTGGGAAGAAGGGGTTGCCCAGATGAGTGTGGGTCAGAGAGCCAAACTGACT
ATATCTCCAGATTATGCCTATGGTGCCACTGGGCACCCAGGCATCATCCCACCACATGCCACTCTCGTCT
TCGATGTGGAGCTTCTAAAACTGGAATCCGGAGGGTCTGGCTCCGGATCAAGTGGTGGCAGCGGTACCAG
CATCAGATACCCCGCCTGGAACGGCATCATCAGCCAGGAGGTGCTGGACTACCTGAGCAGCTACATCAAC
AGGCGGATCCCCAAGAAAAAGCGGAAGGTGTGAGAATTCCTGTGCCTTCTAGTTGCCAGCCATCTGTTGT
TTGCCCCTCCCCCGTGCCTTCCTTGACCCTGGAAGGTGCCACTCCCACTGTCCTTTCCTAATAAAATGAG
GAAATTGCATCGCATTGTCTGAGTAGGTGTCATTCTATTCTGGGGGGTGGGGTGGGGCAGGACAGCAAGG
GGGAGGATTGGGAAGACAATAGCAGGCATGCTGGGGATGCGGTGGGCTCTATGGCTTCTGAGGCGGAAAG
AACCAGCTGGGGCTCTAGGGGGTATCCCCACGCGCCCTGTAGCGTGTACCGCTGGGAGTTCGTAGACGGA
AACAAACGCAGAATCCAAGCGCGGCCGCCCAGGATACATAGATTACCACAACTCCGAGCCCTTCCACCGC
TAGCGCACTCCTCAGGTGCAGGCTGCCTATCAGAAGGTGGTGGCTGGTGTGGCCAATGCCCTGGCTCACA
AATACCACTGAGATCTTTTTCCCTCTGCCAAAAATTATGGGGACATCATGAAGCCCCTTGAGCATCTGAC
TTCTGGCTAATAAAGGAAATTTATTTTCATTGCAATAGTGTGTTGGAATTTTTTGTGTCTCTCACTCGGA
AGGACATATGGGAGGGCAAATCATTTAAAACATCAGAATGAGTATTTGGTTTAGAGTTTGGCAACATATG
CCCATATGCTGGCTGCCATGAACAAAGGTTGGCTATAAAGAGGTCATCAGTATATGAAACAGCCCCCTGC
TGTCCATTCCTTATTCCATAGAAAAGCCTTGACTTGAGGTTAGATTTTTTTTATATTTTGTTTTGTGTTA
TTTTTTTCTTTAACATCCCTAAAATTTTCCTTACATGTTTTACTAGCCAGATTTTTCCTCCTCTCCTGAC
TACTCCCAGTCATAGCTGTCCCTCTTCTCTTATGGAGATCCCTCGACCTGCAGCCCAAGCTTGGCGTAAT
CATGGTCATAGCTGTTTCCTGTGTGAAATTGTTATCCGCTCACAATTCCACACAACATACGAGCCGGAAG
CATAAAGTGTAAAGCCTGGGGTGCCTAATGAGTGAGCTAACTCACATTAATTGCGTTGCGCTCACTGCCC
GCTTTCCAGTCGGGAAACCTGTCGTGCCAGCGGATCCGCATCTCAATTAGTCAGCAACCATAGTCCCGCC
CCTAACTCCGCCCAGTTCCGCCCATTCTCCGCCCCATGGCTGACTAATTTTTTTTATTTATGCAGAGGCC
GAGGCCGCCTCGGCCTCTGAGCTATTCCAGAAGTAGTGAGGAGGCTTTTTTGGAGGCCTAGGCTTTTGCA
AAAAGCTAACTTGTTTATTGCAGCTTATAATGGTTACAAATAAAGCAATAGCATCACAAATTTCACAAAT
AAAGCATTTTTTTCACTGCATTCTAGTTGTGGTTTGTCCAAACTCATCAATGTATCTTATCATGTCTGGA
TCCGCTGCATTAATGAATCGGCCAACGCGCGGGGAGAGGCGGTTTGCGTATTGGGCGCTCTTCCGCTTCC
TCGCTCACTGACTCGCTGCGCTCGGTCGTTCGGCTGCGGCGAGCGGTATCAGCTCACTCAAAGGCGGTAA
TACGGTTATCCACAGAATCAGGGGATAACGCAGGAAAGAACATGTGAGCAAAAGGCCAGCAAAAGGCCAG
GAACCGTAAAAAGGCCGCGTTGCTGGCGTTTTTCCATAGGCTCCGCCCCCCTGACGAGCATCACAAAAAT
CGACGCTCAAGTCAGAGGTGGCGAAACCCGACAGGACTATAAAGATACCAGGCGTTTCCCCCTGGAAGCT
CCCTCGTGCGCTCTCCTGTTCCGACCCTGCCGCTTACCGGATACCTGTCCGCCTTTCTCCCTTCGGGAAG
CGTGGCGCTTTCTCATAGCTCACGCTGTAGGTATCTCAGTTCGGTGTAGGTCGTTCGCTCCAAGCTGGGC
TGTGTGCACGAACCCCCCGTTCAGCCCGACCGCTGCGCCTTATCCGGTAACTATCGTCTTGAGTCCAACC
CGGTAAGACACGACTTATCGCCACTGGCAGCAGCCACTGGTAACAGGATTAGCAGAGCGAGGTATGTAGG
CGGTGCTACAGAGTTCTTGAAGTGGTGGCCTAACTACGGCTACACTAGAAGAACAGTATTTGGTATCTGC
GCTCTGCTGAAGCCAGTTACCTTCGGAAAAAGAGTTGGTAGCTCTTGATCCGGCAAACAAACCACCGCTG
GTAGCGGTGGTTTTTTTGTTTGCAAGCAGCAGATTACGCGCAGAAAAAAAGGATCTCAAGAAGATCCTTT
GATCTTTTCTACGGGGTCTGACGCTCAGTGGAACGAAAACTCACGTTAAGGGATTTTGGTCATGAGATTA
TCAAAAAGGATCTTCACCTAGATCCTTTTAAATTAAAAATGAAGTTTTAAATCAATCTAAAGTATATATG
AGTAAACTTGGTCTGACAGTTACCAATGCTTAATCAGTGAGGCACCTATCTCAGCGATCTGTCTATTTCG
TTCATCCATAGTTGCCTGACTCCCCGTCGTGTAGATAACTACGATACGGGAGGGCTTACCATCTGGCCCC
AGTGCTGCAATGATACCGCGAGACCCACGCTCACCGGCTCCAGATTTATCAGCAATAAACCAGCCAGCCG
GAAGGGCCGAGCGCAGAAGTGGTCCTGCAACTTTATCCGCCTCCATCCAGTCTATTAATTGTTGCCGGGA
AGCTAGAGTAAGTAGTTCGCCAGTTAATAGTTTGCGCAACGTTGTTGCCATTGCTACAGGCATCGTGGTG
TCACGCTCGTCGTTTGGTATGGCTTCATTCAGCTCCGGTTCCCAACGATCAAGGCGAGTTACATGATCCC
CCATGTTGTGCAAAAAAGCGGTTAGCTCCTTCGGTCCTCCGATCGTTGTCAGAAGTAAGTTGGCCGCAGT
GTTATCACTCATGGTTATGGCAGCACTGCATAATTCTCTTACTGTCATGCCATCCGTAAGATGCTTTTCT
GTGACTGGTGAGTACTCAACCAAGTCATTCTGAGAATAGTGTATGCGGCGACCGAGTTGCTCTTGCCCGG
CGTCAATACGGGATAATACCGCGCCACATAGCAGAACTTTAAAAGTGCTCATCATTGGAAAACGTTCTTC
GGGGCGAAAACTCTCAAGGATCTTACCGCTGTTGAGATCCAGTTCGATGTAACCCACTCGTGCACCCAAC
TGATCTTCAGCATCTTTTACTTTCACCAGCGTTTCTGGGTGAGCAAAAACAGGAAGGCAAAATGCCGCAA
AAAAGGGAATAAGGGCGACACGGAAATGTTGAATACTCATACTCTTCCTTTTTCAATATTATTGAAGCAT
TTATCAGGGTTATTGTCTCATGAGCGGATACATATTTGAATGTATTTAGAAAAATAAACAAATAGGGGTT
CCGCGCACATTTCCCCGAAAAGTGCCACCTGGGTCGACATTGATTATTGACTAGTTATTAATAGTAATCA
ATTACGGGGTCATTAGTTCATAGCCCATATATGGAGTTCCGCGTTACATAACTTACGGTAAATGGCCCGC
CTGGCTGACCGCCCAACGACCCCCGCCCATTGACGTCAATAATGACGTATGTTCCCATAGTAACGCCAAT
AGGGACTTTCCATTGACGTCAATGGGTGGAGTATTTACGGTAAACTGCCCACTTGGCAGTACATCAAGTG
TATCATATGCCAAGTACGCCCCCTATTGACGTCAATGACGGTAAATGGCCCGCCTGGCATTATGCCCAGT
ACATGACCTTATGGGACTTTCCTACTTGGCAGTACATCTACGTATTAGTCATCGCTATTACCATGGTCGA
GGTGAGCCCCACGTTCTGCTTCACTCTCCCCATCTCCCCCCCCTCCCCACCCCCAATTTTGTATTTATTT
ATTTTTTAATTATTTTGTGCAGCGATGGGGGCGGGGGGGGGGGG
